>Addgene plasmid #160775 | pLKO.1P CISD2_1 | addgene full sequence | sequence record 315610 | Addgene NGS Result
GAGGGCCTATTTCCCATGATTCCTTCATATTTGCATATACGATACAAGGCTGTTAGAGAGATAATTGGAA
TTAATTTGACTGTAAACACAAAGATATTAGTACAAAATACGTGACGTAGAAAGTAATAATTTCTTGGGTA
GTTTGCAGTTTTAAAATTATGTTTTAAAATGGACTATCATATGCTTACCGTAACTTGAAAGTATTTCGAT
TTCTTGGCTTTATATATCTTGTGGAAAGGACGAAACACCGGGGATAGCTTGATTAATCTTAACTCGAGTT
AAGATTAATCAAGCTATCCTTTTTGAATTCTCGACCTCGAGACAAATGGCAGTATTCATCCACAATTTTA
AAAGAAAAGGGGGGATTGGGGGGTACAGTGCAGGGGAAAGAATAGTAGACATAATAGCAACAGACATACA
AACTAAAGAATTACAAAAACAAATTACAAAAATTCAAAATTTTCGGGTTTATTACAGGGACAGCAGAGAT
CCACTTTGGCCGCGGCTCGAGGGGGTTGGGGTTGCGCCTTTTCCAAGGCAGCCCTGGGTTTGCGCAGGGA
CGCGGCTGCTCTGGGCGTGGTTCCGGGAAACGCAGCGGCGCCGACCCTGGGTCTCGCACATTCTTCACGT
CCGTTCGCAGCGTCACCCGGATCTTCGCCGCTACCCTTGTGGGCCCCCCGGCGACGCTTCCTGCTCCGCC
CCTAAGTCGGGAAGGTTCCTTGCGGTTCGCGGCGTGCCGGACGTGACAAACGGAAGCCGCACGTCTCACT
AGTACCCTCGCAGACGGACAGCGCCAGGGAGCAATGGCAGCGCGCCGACCGCGATGGGCTGTGGCCAATA
GCGGCTGCTCAGCAGGGCGCGCCGAGAGCAGCGGCCGGGAAGGGGCGGTGCGGGAGGCGGGGTGTGGGGC
GGTAGTGTGGGCCCTGTTCCTGCCCGCGCGGTGTTCCGCATTCTGCAAGCCTCCGGAGCGCACGTCGGCA
GTCGGCTCCCTCGTTGACCGAATCACCGACCTCTCTCCCCAGGGGGATCCACCGGAGCTTACCATGACCG
AGTACAAGCCCACGGTGCGCCTCGCCACCCGCGACGACGTCCCCAGGGCCGTACGCACCCTCGCCGCCGC
GTTCGCCGACTACCCCGCCACGCGCCACACCGTCGATCCGGACCGCCACATCGAGCGGGTCACCGAGCTG
CAAGAACTCTTCCTCACGCGCGTCGGGCTCGACATCGGCAAGGTGTGGGTCGCGGACGACGGCGCCGCGG
TGGCGGTCTGGACCACGCCGGAGAGCGTCGAAGCGGGGGCGGTGTTCGCCGAGATCGGCCCGCGCATGGC
CGAGTTGAGCGGTTCCCGGCTGGCCGCGCAGCAACAGATGGAAGGCCTCCTGGCGCCGCACCGGCCCAAG
GAGCCCGCGTGGTTCCTGGCCACCGTCGGCGTCTCGCCCGACCACCAGGGCAAGGGTCTGGGCAGCGCCG
TCGTGCTCCCCGGAGTGGAGGCGGCCGAGCGCGCCGGGGTGCCCGCCTTCCTGGAGACCTCCGCGCCCCG
CAACCTCCCCTTCTACGAGCGGCTCGGCTTCACCGTCACCGCCGACGTCGAGGTGCCCGAAGGACCGCGC
ACCTGGTGCATGACCCGCAAGCCCGGTGCCTGACGCCCGCCCCACGACCCGCAGCGCCCGACCGAAAGGA
GCGCACGACCCCATGCATCGGTACCTTTAAGACCAATGACTTACAAGGCAGCTGTAGATCTTAGCCACTT
TTTAAAAGAAAAGGGGGGACTGGAAGGGCTAATTCACTCCCAACGAAGACAAGATCTGCTTTTTGCTTGT
ACTGGGTCTCTCTGGTTAGACCAGATCTGAGCCTGGGAGCTCTCTGGCTAACTAGGGAACCCACTGCTTA
AGCCTCAATAAAGCTTGCCTTGAGTGCTTCAAGTAGTGTGTGCCCGTCTGTTGTGTGACTCTGGTAACTA
GAGATCCCTCAGACCCTTTTAGTCAGTGTGGAAAATCTCTAGCAGTAGTAGTTCATGTCATCTTATTATT
CAGTATTTATAACTTGCAAAGAAATGAATATCAGAGAGTGAGAGGAACTTGTTTATTGCAGCTTATAATG
GTTACAAATAAAGCAATAGCATCACAAATTTCACAAATAAAGCATTTTTTTCACTGCATTCTAGTTGTGG
TTTGTCCAAACTCATCAATGTATCTTATCATGTCTGGCTCTAGCTATCCCGCCCCTAACTCCGCCCATCC
CGCCCCTAACTCCGCCCAGTTCCGCCCATTCTCCGCCCCATGGCTGACTAATTTTTTTTATTTATGCAGA
GGCCGAGGCCGCCTCGGCCTCTGAGCTATTCCAGAAGTAGTGAGGAGGCTTTTTTGGAGGCCTAGGGACG
TACCCAATTCGCCCTATAGTGAGTCGTATTACGCGCGCTCACTGGCCGTCGTTTTACAACGTCGTGACTG
GGAAAACCCTGGCGTTACCCAACTTAATCGCCTTGCAGCACATCCCCCTTTCGCCAGCTGGCGTAATAGC
GAAGAGGCCCGCACCGATCGCCCTTCCCAACAGTTGCGCAGCCTGAATGGCGAATGGG
[124 nt withheld, positions 2579-2702]
C
[91 nt withheld, positions 2704-2794]
A
[49 nt withheld, positions 2796-2844]
CCTTTGACGTTGGAGTCCACGTTCTTT
[37 nt withheld, positions 2872-2908]
ACCCTATCTCGGTCTATTCTTTTGATTTATAAGGGATTTTGCCGATTTCGGCCTATTGGTTAAAAAATGA
GCTGATTTAACAAAAATTTAACGCGAATTTTAACAAAATATTAACGCTTACAATTTAGGTGGCACTTTTC
GGGGAAATGTGCGCGGAACCCCTATTTGTTTATTTTTCTAAATACATTCAAATATGTATCCGCTCATGAG
ACAATAACCCTGATAAATGCTTCAATAATATTGAAAAAGGAAGAGTATGAGTATTCAACATTTCCGTGTC
GCCCTTATTCCCTTTTTTGCGGCATTTTGCCTTCCTGTTTTTGCTCACCCAGAAACGCTGGTGAAAGTAA
AAGATGCTGAAGATCAGTTGGGTGCACGAGTGGGTTACATCGAACTGGATCTCAACAGCGGTAAGATCCT
TGAGAGTTTTCGCCCCGAAGAACGTTTTCCAATGATGAGCACTTTTAAAGTTCTGCTATGTGGCGCGGTA
TTATCCCGTATTGACGCCGGGCAAGAGCAACTCGGTCGCCGCATACACTATTCTCAGAATGACTTGGTTG
AGTACTCACCAGTCACAGAAAAGCATCTTACGGATGGCATGACAGTAAGAGAATTATGCAGTGCTGCCAT
AACCATGAGTGATAACACTGCGGCCAACTTACTTCTGACAACGATCGGAGGACCGAAGGAGCTAACCGCT
TTTTTGCACAACATGGGGGATCATGTAACTCGCCTTGATCGTTGGGAACCGGAGCTGAATGAAGCCATAC
CAAACGACGAGCGTGACACCACGATGCCTGTAGCAATGGCAACAACGTTGCGCAAACTATTAACTGGCGA
ACTACTTACTCTAGCTTCCCGGCAACAATTAATAGACTGGATGGAGGCGGATAAAGTTGCAGGACCACTT
CTGCGCTCGGCCCTTCCGGCTGGCTGGTTTATTGCTGATAAATCTGGAGCCGGTGAGCGTGGGTCTCGCG
GTATCATTGCAGCACTGGGGCCAGATGGTAAGCCCTCCCGTATCGTAGTTATCTACACGACGGGGAGTCA
GGCAACTATGGATGAACGAAATAGACAGATCGCTGAGATAGGTGCCTCACTGATTAAGCATTGGTAACTG
TCAGACCAAGTTTACTCATATATACTTTAGATTGATTTAAAACTTCATTTTTAATTTAAAAGGATCTAGG
TGAAGATCCTTTTTGATAATCTCATGACCAAAATCCCTTAACGTGAGTTTTCGTTCCACTGAGCGTCAGA
CCCCGTAGAAAAGATCAAAGGATCTTCTTGAGATCCTTTTTTTCTGCGCGTAATCTGCTGCTTGCAAACA
AAAAAACCACCGCTACCAGCGGTGGTTTGTTTGCCGGATCAAGAGCTACCAACTCTTTTTCCGAAGGTAA
CTGGCTTCAGCAGAGCGCAGATACCAAATACTGTTCTTCTAGTGTAGCCGTAGTTAGGCCACCACTTCAA
GAACTCTGTAGCACCGCCTACATACCTCGCTCTGCTAATCCTGTTACCAGTGGCTGCTGCCAGTGGCGAT
AAGTCGTGTCTTACCGGGTTGGACTCAAGACGATAGTTACCGGATAAGGCGCAGCGGTCGGGCTGAACGG
GGGGTTCGTGCACACAGCCCAGCTTGGAGCGAACGACCTACACCGAACTGAGATACCTACAGCGTGAGCT
ATGAGAAAGCGCCACGCTTCCCGAAGGGAGAAAGGCGGACAGGTATCCGGTAAGCGGCAGGGTCGGAACA
GGAGAGCGCACGAGGGAGCTTCCAGGGGGAAACGCCTGGTATCTTTATAGTCCTGTCGGGTTTCGCCACC
TCTGACTTGAGCGTCGATTTTTGTGATGCTCGTCAGGGGGGCGGAGCCTATGGAAAAACGCCAGCAACGC
GGCCTTTTTACGGTTCCTGGCCTTTTGCTGGCCTTTTGCTCACATGTTCTTTCCTGCGTTATCCCCTGAT
TCTGTGGATAACCGTATTACCGCCTTTGAGTGAGCTGATACCGCTCGCCGCAGCCGAACGACCGAGCGCA
GCGAGTCAGTGAGCGAGGAAGCGGAAGAGCGCCCAATACGCAAACCGCCTCTCCCCGCGCGTTGGCCGAT
TCATTAATGCAGCTGGCACGACAGGTTTCCCGACTGGAAAGCGGGCAGTGAGCGCAACGCAATTAATGTG
AGTTAGCTCACTCATTAGGCACCCCAGGCTTTACACTTTATGCTTCCGGCTCGTATGTTGTGTGGAATTG
TGAGCGGATAACAATTTCACACAGGAAACAGCTATGACCATGATTACGCCAAGCGCGCAATTAACCCTCA
CTAAAGGGAACAAAAGCTGGAGCTGCAAGCTTAATGTAGTCTTATGCAATACTCTTGTAGTCTTGCAACA
TGGTAACGATGAGTTAGCAACATGCCTTACAAGGAGAGAAAAAGCACCGTGCATGCCGATTGGTGGAAGT
AAGGTGGTACGATCGTGCCTTATTAGGAAGGCAACAGACGGGTCTGACATGGATTGGACGAACCACTGAA
TTGCCGCATTGCAGAGATATTGTATTTAAGTGCCTAGCTCGATACATAAACGGGTCTCTCTGGTTAGACC
AGATCTGAGCCTGGGAGCTCTCTGGCTAACTAGGGAACCCACTGCTTAAGCCTCAATAAAGCTTGCCTTG
AGTGCTTCAAGTAGTGTGTGCCCGTCTGTTGTGTGACTCTGGTAACTAGAGATCCCTCAGACCCTTTTAG
TCAGTGTGGAAAATCTCTAGCAGTGGCGCCCGAACAGGGACTTGAAAGCGAAAGGGAAACCAGAGGAGCT
CTCTCGACGCAGGACTCGGCTTGCTGAAGCGCGCACGGCAAGAGGCGAGGGGCGGCGACTGGTGAGTACG
CCAAAAATTTTGACTAGCGGAGGCTAGAAGGAGAGAGATGGGTGCGAGAGCGTCAGTATTAAGCGGGGGA
GAATTAGATCGCGATGGGAAAAAATTCGGTTAAGGCCAGGGGGAAAGAAAAAATATAAATTAAAACATAT
AGTATGGGCAAGCAGGGAGCTAGAACGATTCGCAGTTAATCCTGGCCTGTTAGAAACATCAGAAGGCTGT
AGACAAATACTGGGACAGCTACAACCATCCCTTCAGACAGGATCAGAAGAACTTAGATCATTATATAATA
CAGTAGCAACCCTCTATTGTGTGCATCAAAGGATAGAGATAAAAGACACCAAGGAAGCTTTAGACAAGAT
AGAGGAAGAGCAAAACAAAAGTAAGACCACCGCACAGCAAGCGGCCGCTGATCTTCAGACCTGGAGGAGG
AGATATGAGGGACAATTGGAGAAGTGAATTATATAAATATAAAGTAGTAAAAATTGAACCATTAGGAGTA
GCACCCACCAAGGCAAAGAGAAGAGTGGTGCAGAGAGAAAAAAGAGCAGTGGGAATAGGAGCTTTGTTCC
TTGGGTTCTTGGGAGCAGCAGGAAGCACTATGGGCGCAGCGTCAATGACGCTGACGGTACAGGCCAGACA
ATTATTGTCTGGTATAGTGCAGCAGCAGAACAATTTGCTGAGGGCTATTGAGGCGCAACAGCATCTGTTG
CAACTCACAGTCTGGGGCATCAAGCAGCTCCAGGCAAGAATCCTGGCTGTGGAAAGATACCTAAAGGATC
AACAGCTCCTGGGGATTTGGGGTTGCTCTGGAAAACTCATTTGCACCACTGCTGTGCCTTGGAATGCTAG
TTGGAGTAATAAATCTCTGGAACAGATTTGGAATCACACGACCTGGATGGAGTGGGACAGAGAAATTAAC
AATTACACAAGCTTAATACACTCCTTAATTGAAGAATCGCAAAACCAGCAAGAAAAGAATGAACAAGAAT
TATTGGAATTAGATAAATGGGCAAGTTTGTGGAATTGGTTTAACATAACAAATTGGCTGTGGTATATAAA
ATTATTCATAATGATAGTAGGAGGCTTGGTAGGTTTAAGAATAGTTTTTGCTGTACTTTCTATAGTGAAT
AGAGTTAGGCAGGGATATTCACCATTATCGTTTCAGACCCACCTCCCAACCCCGAGGGGACCCGACAGGC
CCGAAGGAATAGAAGAAGAAGGTGGAGAGAGAGACAGAGACAGATCCATTCGATTAGTGAACGGATCTCG
ACGGTATCGATCACGAGACTAGCCTCGAGCGGCCGCCCCCTTCACC
Features (pLannotate 1.2.2; 25 found; start..end, strand, type, name):
      1..241     +  promoter       U6 promoter: RNA polymerase III promoter for human U6 snRNA
    346..463     +  misc_feature   cPPT/CTS: central polypurine tract and central termination sequence of HIV-1
    512..1022    +  promoter       hPGK promoter: human phosphoglycerate kinase 1 promoter
   1044..1643    +  CDS            PuroR: puromycin N-acetyltransferase; pac from Streptomyces alboniger; confers resistance to puromycin
   1686..1769    +  CDS            nef (fragment): NEF_HV1Z2 - Experimental evidence at protein level: Swiss-Prot protein existence level 1. Extracellular Nef protein targets CD4(+) T-lymphocytes for apoptosis by interacting with CXCR4 surface receptors. From Human immunodeficiency virus type 1 group M subtype D (isolate Z2/CDC-Z34) (HIV-1).
   1771..2004    +  LTR            3' LTR (ΔU3): self-inactivating 3' long terminal repeat (LTR) from HIV-1
   2076..2197    +  polyA_signal   SV40 poly(A) signal: SV40 polyadenylation signal
   2237..2372    +  rep_origin     SV40 ori: SV40 origin of replication
   2393..2411    -  promoter       T7 promoter: promoter for bacteriophage T7 RNA polymerase
   2419..2574    +  CDS            lacZα (fragment): LacZα fragment of β-galactosidase; lacZ fragment
   2579..3007    +  rep_origin     f1 ori (sequence partly withheld): f1 bacteriophage origin of replication; arrow indicates direction of (+) strand synthesis
   3060..3164    +  promoter       AmpR promoter: bla
   3165..4025    +  CDS            AmpR: β-lactamase; bla; confers resistance to ampicillin, carbenicillin, and related antibiotics
   4196..4784    +  rep_origin     ori: high-copy-number ColE1/pMB1/pBR322/pUC origin of replication
   4967..5059    +  CDS            lacI (fragment): lac repressor; lacI; The lac repressor binds to the lac operator to inhibit transcription in E. coli. This inhibition can be relieved by adding lactose or isopropyl-β-D-thiogalactopyranoside (IPTG).
   5072..5093    +  protein_bind   CAP binding site: CAP binding activates transcription in the presence of cAMP. E. coli catabolite activator protein
   5108..5138    +  promoter       lac promoter: promoter for the E. coli lac operon
   5146..5162    +  protein_bind   lac operator: The lac repressor binds to the lac operator to inhibit transcription in E. coli. This inhibition can be relieved by adding lactose or isopropyl-β-D-thiogalactopyranoside (IPTG). lac repressor encoded by lacI
   5207..5225    +  promoter       T3 promoter: promoter for bacteriophage T3 RNA polymerase
   5253..5479    +  promoter       RSV promoter: Rous sarcoma virus enhancer/promoter
   5480..5660    +  LTR            5' LTR (truncated): truncated 5' long terminal repeat (LTR) from HIV-1
   5707..5832    +  misc_feature   HIV-1 Ψ: packaging signal of human immunodeficiency virus type 1
   5816..6179    +  CDS            HIV-1 gag (fragment): gag protein from human immunodeficiency virus 1; gag
   6325..6558    +  misc_feature   RRE: The Rev response element (RRE) of HIV-1 allows for Rev-dependent mRNA export from the nucleus to the cytoplasm.
   6935..7035    +  CDS            Rev (fragment): human immunodeficiency virus 1 (HIV-1) Rev protein; rev; enhances nuclear export of unspliced and incompletely spliced viral mRNAs
