[The description below was written by a language model from this plasmid's Addgene catalogue record and pLannotate feature annotations shown in this document.]
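Description:
pLKO.1P CISD2_1 is a lentiviral shRNA plasmid built on the pLKO.1P backbone from The RNAi Consortium, designed to suppress expression of human CISD2. It is maintained in E. coli through a high-copy ColE1/pUC-type origin with ampicillin selection (AmpR under its own bla promoter). The backbone also carries an f1 origin, an SV40 origin and poly(A) signal, and remnants of a lac/lacZα cloning region with flanking T3 and T7 promoters. The catalogue gives a backbone size of 7,466 bp without insert, while the sequenced record is 7,084 nt, which probably reflects replacement of a stuffer fragment during cloning, although the record does not say so.

The payload is a short hairpin, shCISD2_1, cloned between the AgeI and EcoRI sites immediately downstream of the human U6 promoter, an RNA polymerase III promoter suited to producing small defined transcripts. The hairpin itself is not annotated in the feature table, but it falls in the gap between the U6 promoter and the cPPT/CTS. A separate human PGK promoter drives puromycin N-acetyltransferase, which allows selection of transduced mammalian cells.

These cassettes sit inside a third-generation, self-inactivating HIV-1 vector frame. An RSV promoter fused to a truncated 5' LTR drives genomic RNA production in packaging cells, followed by the Ψ packaging signal with a gag fragment, the RRE for Rev-dependent nuclear export, the cPPT/CTS to aid nuclear import, and a ΔU3 3' LTR that silences LTR promoter activity after integration. Viral proteins must be supplied in trans by helper plasmids. The construct is used to generate lentivirus for stable, puromycin-selectable CISD2 knockdown in human cells.
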