Addgene plasmid #160775: pLKO.1P CISD2_1
Purpose: Suppress CISD2
Depositing lab: Richard Possemato. Depositing organization: NYU Grossman School of Medicine. Publication: Hyperactive CDK2 Activity in Basal-like Breast Cancer Imposes a Genome Integrity Liability that Can Be Exploited by Targeting DNA Polymerase epsilon. Sviderskiy VO, Blumenberg L, Gorodetsky E, Karakousi TR, Hirsh N, Alvarez SW, Terzi EM, Kaparos E, Whiten GC, Ssebyala S, Tonzi P, Mir H, Neel BG, Huang TT, Adams S, Ruggles KV, Possemato R. Mol Cell. 2020 Oct 28. pii: S1097-2765(20)30723-1. doi: 10.1016/j.molcel.2020.10.016. PubMed 33152268.
Backbone
  Vector backbone: pLKO.1P
  Backbone manufacturer: The RNAi Consortium
  Backbone size w/o insert (bp): 7466
  Vector type: Lentiviral
  Selectable markers: Puromycin
Growth in bacteria
  Bacterial resistance: Ampicillin, 100 μg/mL
  Growth temperature: 37°C
  Growth strain: NEB Stable
  Copy number: High Copy
Gene/Insert
  Gene/Insert name: shCISD2_1
  gRNA/shRNA sequence: GGATAGCTTGATTAATCTTAA
  Species: H. sapiens (human)
  Cloning method: Restriction Enzyme; 5′ cloning site AgeI (unknown if destroyed); 3′ cloning site EcoRI (not destroyed)
  Sequencing primers: 5′ GCA TAT ACG ATA CAA GGC TGT TAG AG
Terms and licenses: Academic/Nonprofit Terms; Industry Terms: Not Available to Industry
How to cite: pLKO.1P CISD2_1 was a gift from Richard Possemato (Addgene plasmid # 160775 ; http://n2t.net/addgene:160775 ; RRID:Addgene_160775)
